Addgene plasmid #237965: TRAV9-2
Purpose: Encodes TRAV9-2 allele, P2A, and TRBC to generate TCRs via cloning
Depositing lab: Michael Birnbaum. Depositing organization: Massachusetts Institute of Technology. Publication: Scalable TCR synthesis and screening enable antigen reactivity mapping in vitiligo. Gaglione SA, Mukkamala RS, Krishna C, Smith BE, Wadsworth MH 2nd, Jelinsky SA, Perez CR, Schmidt-Hong L, Katz EL, Gellatly KJ, Ali LR, Shen J, Holec PV, Zhao QH, Chan AO, Xu EJK, Kravarik KM, Guzova JA, Dobson CS, Singh H, Garber M, Dougan M, Dougan SK, Harris JE, Winkler A, Birnbaum ME. Immunity. 2026 Feb 10;59(2):477-493.e9. doi: 10.1016/j.immuni.2026.01.001. Epub 2026 Jan 28. PubMed 41610844.
Backbone
  Vector backbone: pTwist Kan High Copy v2
  Backbone manufacturer: Twist
  Backbone size w/o insert (bp): 2255
  Vector type: Synthetic Biology
Growth in bacteria
  Bacterial resistance: Kanamycin, 50 μg/mL
  Growth temperature: 37°C
  Growth strain: DH5alpha
  Copy number: High Copy
Gene/Insert
  Gene/Insert name: TRBC-P2A-TRAV9-2
  Species: H. sapiens (human)
  Insert size (bp): 956
  Mutation: None
  Entrez Gene: TRAV9-2 (a.k.a. TCRAV22S1, TCRAV9S2, TRAV92)
  Cloning method: Unknown
Terms and licenses: Academic/Nonprofit Terms; Industry Terms: Not Available to Industry
Depositor comments: Please visit https://doi.org/10.1101/2025.04.24.649726 for bioRxiv preprint.
How to cite: TRAV9-2 was a gift from Michael Birnbaum (Addgene plasmid # 237965 ; http://n2t.net/addgene:237965 ; RRID:Addgene_237965)
