[The description below was written by a language model from this plasmid's Addgene catalogue record and pLannotate feature annotations shown in this document.]
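Description:
TRAV9-2 is a small synthetic-biology parts plasmid built on the Twist pTwist Kan High Copy v2 backbone. It serves as a bacterial cloning donor rather than an expression vector. It is propagated in E. coli from a high-copy ColE1/pUC-type origin and selected with kanamycin through an aminoglycoside phosphotransferase (KanR) gene. The short rop and lacZα matches in the feature table are backbone remnants, not functional genes. The sequenced record is 3,211 nt, which agrees with the stated 2,255 bp backbone plus a 956 bp insert.

The insert is a human TRBC-P2A-TRAV9-2 module with no recorded mutations. The annotation places a TRBC2 T-cell receptor beta constant region coding segment upstream. It is followed by an unannotated gap that matches the expected position of the P2A self-cleaving peptide named in the record. After the gap comes a roughly 300 nt segment that the automated annotation labels as a fragment of a rabbit TCR alpha variable protein. This label is most likely a homology hit to the human TRAV9-2 variable gene segment described in the catalogue entry, not an actual rabbit sequence.

This arrangement supplies the central portion of a bicistronic TCR cassette: the end of the beta chain, a 2A linker that lets both chains be translated from one transcript, and the germline start of the alpha chain. No promoter, polyadenylation signal, CDR3/J regions or alpha constant region are annotated, and the cloning method is not stated. According to the record, the plasmid is used to generate full TCRs by cloning, as one member of a V-gene allele set for scalable TCR synthesis and antigen-reactivity screening.
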