Features (pLannotate 1.2.2; 6 found; start..end, strand, type, name):
    245..833     -  rep_origin     ori: high-copy-number ColE1/pMB1/pBR322/pUC origin of replication
   1014..1823    -  CDS            KanR: aminoglycoside phosphotransferase; aph(3')-Ia; confers resistance to kanamycin in bacteria or G418 (Geneticin®) in eukaryotes
   1930..1971    +  CDS            rop (fragment): Rop protein, which maintains plasmids at low copy number; rop
   2160..2203    -  CDS            lacZα (fragment): LacZα fragment of β-galactosidase; lacZ fragment
   2279..2800    +  CDS            TRBC2: TRBC2_HUMAN - Also known as TCRBC2 From Homo sapiens (Human).
   2888..3184    +  CDS            TVA1_RABIT (fragment): Experimental evidence at protein level: Swiss-Prot protein existence level 1. From Oryctolagus cuniculus (Rabbit).
>Addgene plasmid #237965 | TRAV9-2 | addgene full sequence | sequence record 475814 | Addgene NGS Result
AGGCTAGGTGGAGGCTCAGTGATGATAAGTCTGCGATGGTGGATGCATGTGTCATGGTCATAGCTGTTTC
CTGTGTGAAATTGTTATCCGCTCAGAGGGCACAATCCTATTCCGCGCTATCCGACAATCTCCAAGACATT
AGGTGGAGTTCAGTTCGGCGTATGGCATATGTCGCTGGAAAGAACATGTGAGCAAAAGGCCAGCAAAAGG
CCAGGAACCGTAAAAAGGCCGCGTTGCTGGCGTTTTTCCATAGGCTCCGCCCCCCTGACGAGCATCACAA
AAATCGACGCTCAAGTCAGAGGTGGCGAAACCCGACAGGACTATAAAGATACCAGGCGTTTCCCCCTGGA
AGCTCCCTCGTGCGCTCTCCTGTTCCGACCCTGCCGCTTACCGGATACCTGTCCGCCTTTCTCCCTTCGG
GAAGCGTGGCGCTTTCTCATAGCTCACGCTGTAGGTATCTCAGTTCGGTGTAGGTCGTTCGCTCCAAGCT
GGGCTGTGTGCACGAACCCCCCGTTCAGCCCGACCGCTGCGCCTTATCCGGTAACTATCGTCTTGAGTCC
AACCCGGTAAGACACGACTTATCGCCACTGGCAGCAGCCACTGGTAACAGGATTAGCAGAGCGAGGTATG
TAGGCGGTGCTACAGAGTTCTTGAAGTGGTGGCCTAACTACGGCTACACTAGAAGAACAGTATTTGGTAT
CTGCGCTCTGCTGAAGCCAGTTACCTTCGGAAAAAGAGTTGGTAGCTCTTGATCCGGCAAACAAACCACC
GCTGGTAGCGGTGGTTTTTTTGTTTGCAAGCAGCAGATTACGCGCAGAAAAAAAGGATCTCAAGAAGAAG
ATCCTTTGATCTTTTCTACGGGGTCTGACGCTCAGTGGAACGAAAACTCACGTTAAGGGATTTTGGTCAT
GAGATTATCAAAAAGGATCTTCACCTAGATCCTTTTAAATTAAAAATGAAGTTTTAAATCAAGCCCAATC
TGAATAATGTTACAACCAATTAACCAATTCTGATTAGAAAAACTCATCGAGCATCAAATGAAACTGCAAT
TTATTCATATCAGGATTATCAATACCATATTTTTGAAAAAGCCGTTTCTGTAATGAAGGAGAAAACTCAC
CGAGGCAGTTCCATAGGATGGCAAGATCCTGGTATCGGTCTGCGATTCCGACTCGTCCAACATCAATACA
ACCTATTAATTTCCCCTCGTCAAAAATAAGGTTATCAAGTGAGAAATCACCATGAGTGACGACTGAATCC
GGTGAGAATGGCAAAAGTTTATGCATTTCTTTCCAGACTTGTTCAACAGGCCAGCCATTACGCTCGTCAT
CAAAATCACTCGCATCAACCAAACCGTTATTCATTCGTGATTGCGCCTGAGCAAGACGAAATACGCGATC
GCTGTTAAAAGGACAATTACAAACAGGAATCGAATGCAACCGGCGCAGGAACACTGCCAGCGCATCAACA
ATATTTTCACCTGAATCAGGATATTCTTCTAATACCTGGAATGCTGTTTTTCCGGGGATCGCAGTGGTGA
GTAACCATGCATCATCAGGAGTACGGATAAAATGCTTGATGGTCGGAAGAGGCATAAATTCCGTCAGCCA
GTTTAGTCTGACCATCTCATCTGTAACATCATTGGCAACGCTACCTTTGCCATGTTTCAGAAACAACTCT
GGCGCATCGGGCTTCCCATACAAGCGATAGATTGTCGCACCTGATTGCCCGACATTATCGCGAGCCCATT
TATACCCATATAAATCAGCATCCATGTTGGAATTTAATCGCGGCCTCGACGTTTCCCGTTGAATATGGCT
CATAACACCCCTTGTATTACTGTTTATGTAAGCAGACAGTTTTATTGTTCATGATGATATATTTTTATCT
TGTGCAATGTAACATCAGAGATTTTGAGACACGGGCCAGAGCTGCATCGCGCGTTTCGGTGATGACGGTG
AAAACCTCTGACACATGCAGCTCCCGGGACGGTCACAGCTTGTCTGTAAGCGGATGCCGGGAGCAGACAA
GCCCGTCAGGGCGCGTCAGCGGGTGTTGGCTGTTGTTTGTCGCATTATACGAGCGTCCAGGTTGGGATAC
CTGAAACAAAACCCATCGTACGGCCAAGGAAGTCTCCAATAACTGTGATCCACCACAAGCGCCAGGGTTT
TCCCAGTCACGACGTTGTAAAACGACGGCCAGTCATGCATAATCCGCACGCATCTGGAATAAGGAAGTGC
CATTCCGCCTGACCTCTCGAGTAATAGAGACCCGTCTCATATTCCCACCCGAGGTCGCTGTGTTTGAGCC
ATCAGAAGCAGAGATCTCCCACACCCAAAAGGCCACACTGGTGTGCCTGGCCACAGGCTTCTACCCCGAC
CACGTGGAGCTGAGCTGGTGGGTGAATGGGAAGGAGGTGCACAGTGGGGTCAGCACAGACCCGCAGCCCC
TCAAGGAGCAGCCCGCCCTCAATGACTCCAGATACTGCCTGAGCAGCCGCCTGAGAGTCTCGGCCACCTT
CTGGCAGAACCCCCGCAACCACTTCCGCTGTCAAGTCCAGTTCTACGGGCTCTCGGAGAATGACGAGTGG
ACCCAGGATAGGGCCAAACCTGTCACCCAGATCGTCAGCGCCGAGGCCTGGGGTAGAGCAGACTGTGGCT
TCACCTCCGAGTCTTACCAGCAAGGGGTCCTGTCTGCCACCATCCTCTATGAGATCTTGCTAGGGAAGGC
CACCTTGTATGCCGTGCTGGTCAGTGCCCTCGTGCTGATGGCCATGGTCAAGAGAAAGGATTCCAGAGGC
GGAAGTGGAGCAACCAATTTCTCCTTGCTGAAGCAGGCCGGTGACGTTGAGGAAAACCCAGGACCAATGA
ACTATTCTCCAGGCTTAGTATCTCTGATACTCTTACTGCTTGGAAGAACCCGTGGAAATTCAGTGACCCA
GATGGAAGGGCCAGTGACTCTCTCAGAAGAGGCCTTCCTGACTATAAACTGCACGTACACAGCCACAGGA
TACCCTTCCCTTTTCTGGTATGTCCAATATCCTGGAGAAGGTCTACAGCTCCTCCTGAAAGCCACGAAGG
CTGATGACAAGGGAAGCAACAAAGGTTTTGAAGCCACATACCGTAAAGAAACCACTTCTTTCCACTTGGA
GAAAGGCTCAGTTCAAGTGTCAGACTCAGCGGTCTAGGAGACGCGGTCTCAAAACCTCGAG
